LOCUS       Exported 7071 bp ds-DNA circular SYN 12-MAY-2021
DEFINITION  An AAV packaging vector that expresses channel rhodopsin 2 (H134R)
            (fused to EYFP) under the EF1a promoter, which can be deactivated
            (deleted) by recombination between the flanking loxP sites..
ACCESSION   .
VERSION     .
KEYWORDS    pOTTC292 - pAAV EF1a floxed hChR2(H134R)-EYFP
SOURCE      synthetic DNA construct
  ORGANISM  synthetic DNA construct
REFERENCE   1 (bases 1 to 7071)
  AUTHORS   McDevitt RA, Tiran-Cappello A, Shen H, Balderas I, Britt JP, Marino
            RAM, Chung SL, Richie CT, Harvey BK, Bonci A
  TITLE     Serotonergic versus nonserotonergic dorsal raphe projection neurons:
            differential participation in reward circuitry.
  JOURNAL   Cell Rep. 2014 Sep 25;8(6):1857-1869. doi:
            10.1016/j.celrep.2014.08.037. Epub 2014 Sep 18.
  PUBMED    25242321
REFERENCE   2 (bases 1 to 7071)
  AUTHORS   .
  TITLE     Direct Submission
  JOURNAL   Exported May 12, 2021 from SnapGene Server 1.1.58
            http://www.snapgene.com
FEATURES             Location/Qualifiers
     source          1..7071
                     /organism="synthetic DNA construct"
                     /mol_type="other DNA"
     repeat_region   1..141
                     /label=AAV2 ITR
                     /note="inverted terminal repeat of adeno-associated virus
                     serotype 2"
     repeat_region   12..141
                     /label=AAV2 ITR
     promoter        242..1419
                     /label=EF-1-alpha promoter
                     /note="strong constitutive promoter for human elongation
                     factor EF-1-alpha"
     intron          473..1410
                     /label=EF-1-alpha intron A
                     /note="intron upstream of the start codon of human
                     EF-1-alpha"
     primer_bind     1367..1387
                     /label=EF1a-F
                     /note="Human elongation factor-1a promoter, forward primer"
     protein_bind    1426..1459
                     /label=loxP
                     /bound_moiety="Cre recombinase"
                     /note="Cre-mediated recombination occurs in the 8-bp core
                     sequence (GCATACAT)."
     regulatory      1464..1473
                     /regulatory_class="other"
                     /note="vertebrate consensus sequence for strong initiation
                     of translation (Kozak, 1987)"
     CDS             1470..2396
                     /codon_start=1
                     /product="H134R mutant of an N-terminal fragment of
                     channelrhodopsin-2 from the alga Chlamydomonas reinhardtii
                     (Nagel et al., 2005)"
                     /label=ChR2(H134R)
                     /note="blue light-activated cation channel"
                     /translation="MDYGGALSAVGRELLFVTNPVVVNGSVLVPEDQCYCAGWIESRGT
                     NGAQTASNVLQWLAAGFSILLLMFYAYQTWKSTCGWEEIYVCAIEMVKVILEFFFEFKN
                     PSMLYLATGHRVQWLRYAEWLLTCPVILIRLSNLTGLSNDYSRRTMGLLVSDIGTIVWG
                     ATSAMATGYVKVIFFCLGLCYGANTFFHAAKAYIEGYHTVPKGRCRQVVTGMAWLFFVS
                     WGMFPILFILGPEGFGVLSVYGSTVGHTIIDLMSKNCWGLLGHYLRVLIHEHILIHGDI
                     RKTTKLNIGGTEIEVETLVEDEAEAGAV"
     regulatory      2406..2415
                     /regulatory_class="other"
                     /note="vertebrate consensus sequence for strong initiation
                     of translation (Kozak, 1987)"
     CDS             2412..3131
                     /codon_start=1
                     /product="enhanced YFP"
                     /label=EYFP
                     /note="mammalian codon-optimized"
                     /translation="MVSKGEELFTGVVPILVELDGDVNGHKFSVSGEGEGDATYGKLTL
                     KFICTTGKLPVPWPTLVTTFGYGLQCFARYPDHMKQHDFFKSAMPEGYVQERTIFFKDD
                     GNYKTRAEVKFEGDTLVNRIELKGIDFKEDGNILGHKLEYNYNSHNVYIMADKQKNGIK
                     VNFKIRHNIEDGSVQLADHYQQNTPIGDGPVLLPDNHYLSYQSALSKDPNEKRDHMVLL
                     EFVTAAGITLGMDELYK"
     primer_bind     complement(2457..2478)
                     /label=EGFP-N
                     /note="EGFP, reverse primer"
     primer_bind     complement(2718..2737)
                     /label=EXFP-R
                     /note="For distinguishing EGFP variants, reverse primer"
     primer_bind     3065..3086
                     /label=EGFP-C
                     /note="EGFP, forward primer"
     protein_bind    3140..3173
                     /label=loxP
                     /bound_moiety="Cre recombinase"
                     /note="Cre-mediated recombination occurs in the 8-bp core
                     sequence (GCATACAT)."
     misc_feature    3198..3786
                     /label=WPRE
                     /note="woodchuck hepatitis virus posttranscriptional
                     regulatory element"
     primer_bind     complement(3251..3271)
                     /label=WPRE-R
                     /note="WPRE, reverse primer"
     CDS             complement(3669..3680)
                     /codon_start=1
                     /product="Factor Xa recognition and cleavage site"
                     /label=Factor Xa site
                     /translation="IEGR"
     polyA_signal    3818..4294
                     /label=hGH poly(A) signal
                     /note="human growth hormone polyadenylation signal"
     primer_bind     complement(4017..4036)
                     /label=hGH-PA-R
                     /note="Human growth hormone terminator, reverse primer"
     repeat_region   4334..4474
                     /label=AAV2 ITR
                     /note="inverted terminal repeat of adeno-associated virus
                     serotype 2"
     repeat_region   4334..4463
                     /label=AAV2 ITR
     rep_origin      4549..5004
                     /direction=RIGHT
                     /label=f1 ori
                     /note="f1 bacteriophage origin of replication; arrow
                     indicates direction of (+) strand synthesis"
     primer_bind     complement(4636..4655)
                     /label=F1ori-R
                     /note="F1 origin, reverse primer"
     primer_bind     4846..4867
                     /label=F1ori-F
                     /note="F1 origin, forward primer"
     primer_bind     complement(5021..5040)
                     /label=pRS-marker
                     /note="pRS vectors, use to sequence yeast selectable
                     marker"
     primer_bind     5140..5162
                     /label=pGEX 3'
                     /note="pGEX vectors, reverse primer"
     primer_bind     complement(5200..5218)
                     /label=pBRforEco
                     /note="pBR322 vectors, upsteam of EcoRI site, forward
                     primer"
     promoter        5286..5390
                     /gene="bla"
                     /label=AmpR promoter
     CDS             5391..6251
                     /codon_start=1
                     /gene="bla"
                     /product="beta-lactamase"
                     /label=AmpR
                     /note="confers resistance to ampicillin, carbenicillin, and
                     related antibiotics"
                     /translation="MSIQHFRVALIPFFAAFCLPVFAHPETLVKVKDAEDQLGARVGYI
                     ELDLNSGKILESFRPEERFPMMSTFKVLLCGAVLSRIDAGQEQLGRRIHYSQNDLVEYS
                     PVTEKHLTDGMTVRELCSAAITMSDNTAANLLLTTIGGPKELTAFLHNMGDHVTRLDRW
                     EPELNEAIPNDERDTTMPVAMATTLRKLLTGELLTLASRQQLIDWMEADKVAGPLLRSA
                     LPAGWFIADKSGAGERGSRGIIAALGPDGKPSRIVVIYTTGSQATMDERNRQIAEIGAS
                     LIKHW"
     primer_bind     complement(5609..5628)
                     /label=Amp-R
                     /note="Ampicillin resistance gene, reverse primer"
     rep_origin      6422..7010
                     /direction=RIGHT
                     /label=ori
                     /note="high-copy-number ColE1/pMB1/pBR322/pUC origin of
                     replication"
     primer_bind     6911..6930
                     /label=pBR322ori-F
                     /note="pBR322 origin, forward primer"
ORIGIN
        1 cctgcaggca gctgcgcgct cgctcgctca ctgaggccgc ccgggcaaag cccgggcgtc
       61 gggcgacctt tggtcgcccg gcctcagtga gcgagcgagc gcgcagagag ggagtggcca
      121 actccatcac taggggttcc tgcggccgca cgcgtaagct ttgcaaagat ggataaagtt
      181 ttaaacagag aggaatcttt gcagctaatg gaccttctag gtcttgaaag gagtgggaat
      241 tggctccggt gcccgtcagt gggcagagcg cacatcgccc acagtccccg agaagttggg
      301 gggaggggtc ggcaattgaa ccggtgccta gagaaggtgg cgcggggtaa actgggaaag
      361 tgatgtcgtg tactggctcc gcctttttcc cgagggtggg ggagaaccgt atataagtgc
      421 agtagtcgcc gtgaacgttc tttttcgcaa cgggtttgcc gccagaacac aggtaagtgc
      481 cgtgtgtggt tcccgcgggc ctggcctctt tacgggttat ggcccttgcg tgccttgaat
      541 tacttccact ggctgcagta cgtgattctt gatcccgagc ttcgggttgg aagtgggtgg
      601 gagagttcga ggccttgcgc ttaaggagcc ccttcgcctc gtgcttgagt tgaggcctgg
      661 cctgggcgct ggggccgccg cgtgcgaatc tggtggcacc ttcgcgcctg tctcgctgct
      721 ttcgataagt ctctagccat ttaaaatttt tgatgacctg ctgcgacgct ttttttctgg
      781 caagatagtc ttgtaaatgc gggccaagat ctgcacactg gtatttcggt ttttggggcc
      841 gcgggcggcg acggggcccg tgcgtcccag cgcacatgtt cggcgaggcg gggcctgcga
      901 gcgcggccac cgagaatcgg acgggggtag tctcaagctg gccggcctgc tctggtgcct
      961 ggcctcgcgc cgccgtgtat cgccccgccc tgggcggcaa ggctggcccg gtcggcacca
     1021 gttgcgtgag cggaaagatg gccgcttccc ggccctgctg cagggagctc aaaatggagg
     1081 acgcggcgct cgggagagcg ggcgggtgag tcacccacac aaaggaaaag ggcctttccg
     1141 tcctcagccg tcgcttcatg tgactccacg gagtaccggg cgccgtccag gcacctcgat
     1201 tagttctcga gcttttggag tacgtcgtct ttaggttggg gggaggggtt ttatgcgatg
     1261 gagtttcccc acactgagtg ggtggagact gaagttaggc cagcttggca cttgatgtaa
     1321 ttctccttgg aatttgccct ttttgagttt ggatcttggt tcattctcaa gcctcagaca
     1381 gtggttcaaa gtttttttct tccatttcag gtgtcgtgag gtaccataac ttcgtatagc
     1441 atacattata cgaagttatg ctagccacca tggactatgg cggcgctttg tctgccgtcg
     1501 gacgcgaact tttgttcgtt actaatcctg tggtggtgaa cgggtccgtc ctggtccctg
     1561 aggatcaatg ttactgtgcc ggatggattg aatctcgcgg cacgaacggc gctcagaccg
     1621 cgtcaaatgt cctgcagtgg cttgcagcag gattcagcat tttgctgctg atgttctatg
     1681 cctaccaaac ctggaaatct acatgcggct gggaggagat ctatgtgtgc gccattgaaa
     1741 tggttaaggt gattctcgag ttcttttttg agtttaagaa tccctctatg ctctaccttg
     1801 ccacaggaca ccgggtgcag tggctgcgct atgcagagtg gctgctcact tgtcctgtca
     1861 tccttatccg cctgagcaac ctcaccggcc tgagcaacga ctacagcagg agaaccatgg
     1921 gactccttgt ctcagacatc gggactatcg tgtggggggc taccagcgcc atggcaaccg
     1981 gctatgttaa agtcatcttc ttttgtcttg gattgtgcta tggcgcgaac acattttttc
     2041 acgccgccaa agcatatatc gagggttatc atactgtgcc aaagggtcgg tgccgccagg
     2101 tcgtgaccgg catggcatgg ctgtttttcg tgagctgggg tatgttccca attctcttca
     2161 ttttggggcc cgaaggtttt ggcgtcctga gcgtctatgg ctccaccgta ggtcacacga
     2221 ttattgatct gatgagtaaa aattgttggg ggttgttggg acactacctg cgcgtcctga
     2281 tccacgagca catattgatt cacggagata tccgcaaaac caccaaactg aacatcggcg
     2341 gaacggagat cgaggtcgag actctcgtcg aagacgaagc cgaggccgga gccgtgccag
     2401 cggccgccac catggtgagc aagggcgagg agctgttcac cggggtggtg cccatcctgg
     2461 tcgagctgga cggcgacgta aacggccaca agttcagcgt gtccggcgag ggcgagggcg
     2521 atgccaccta cggcaagctg accctgaagt tcatctgcac caccggcaag ctgcccgtgc
     2581 cctggcccac cctcgtgacc accttcggct acggcctgca gtgcttcgcc cgctaccccg
     2641 accacatgaa gcagcacgac ttcttcaagt ccgccatgcc cgaaggctac gtccaggagc
     2701 gcaccatctt cttcaaggac gacggcaact acaagacccg cgccgaggtg aagttcgagg
     2761 gcgacaccct ggtgaaccgc atcgagctga agggcatcga cttcaaggag gacggcaaca
     2821 tcctggggca caagctggag tacaactaca acagccacaa cgtctatatc atggccgaca
     2881 agcagaagaa cggcatcaag gtgaacttca agatccgcca caacatcgag gacggcagcg
     2941 tgcagctcgc cgaccactac cagcagaaca cccccatcgg cgacggcccc gtgctgctgc
     3001 ccgacaacca ctacctgagc taccagtccg ccctgagcaa agaccccaac gagaagcgcg
     3061 atcacatggt cctgctggag ttcgtgaccg ccgccgggat cactctcggc atggacgagc
     3121 tgtacaagta aggcgcgcca taacttcgta tagcatacat tatacgaagt tatgaattcg
     3181 atatcaagct tatcgataat caacctctgg attacaaaat ttgtgaaaga ttgactggta
     3241 ttcttaacta tgttgctcct tttacgctat gtggatacgc tgctttaatg cctttgtatc
     3301 atgctattgc ttcccgtatg gctttcattt tctcctcctt gtataaatcc tggttgctgt
     3361 ctctttatga ggagttgtgg cccgttgtca ggcaacgtgg cgtggtgtgc actgtgtttg
     3421 ctgacgcaac ccccactggt tggggcattg ccaccacctg tcagctcctt tccgggactt
     3481 tcgctttccc cctccctatt gccacggcgg aactcatcgc cgcctgcctt gcccgctgct
     3541 ggacaggggc tcggctgttg ggcactgaca attccgtggt gttgtcgggg aaatcatcgt
     3601 cctttccttg gctgctcgcc tatgttgcca cctggattct gcgcgggacg tccttctgct
     3661 acgtcccttc ggccctcaat ccagcggacc ttccttcccg cggcctgctg ccggctctgc
     3721 ggcctcttcc gcgtcttcgc cttcgccctc agacgagtcg gatctccctt tgggccgcct
     3781 ccccgcatcg ataccgagcg ctgctcgaga gatctacggg tggcatccct gtgacccctc
     3841 cccagtgcct ctcctggccc tggaagttgc cactccagtg cccaccagcc ttgtcctaat
     3901 aaaattaagt tgcatcattt tgtctgacta ggtgtccttc tataatatta tggggtggag
     3961 gggggtggta tggagcaagg ggcaagttgg gaagacaacc tgtagggcct gcggggtcta
     4021 ttgggaacca agctggagtg cagtggcaca atcttggctc actgcaatct ccgcctcctg
     4081 ggttcaagcg attctcctgc ctcagcctcc cgagttgttg ggattccagg catgcatgac
     4141 caggctcagc taatttttgt ttttttggta gagacggggt ttcaccatat tggccaggct
     4201 ggtctccaac tcctaatctc aggtgatcta cccaccttgg cctcccaaat tgctgggatt
     4261 acaggcgtga accactgctc ccttccctgt ccttctgatt ttgtaggtaa ccacgtgcgg
     4321 accgagcggc cgcaggaacc cctagtgatg gagttggcca ctccctctct gcgcgctcgc
     4381 tcgctcactg aggccgggcg accaaaggtc gcccgacgcc cgggctttgc ccgggcggcc
     4441 tcagtgagcg agcgagcgcg cagctgcctg caggggcgcc tgatgcggta ttttctcctt
     4501 acgcatctgt gcggtatttc acaccgcata nnnnnnnnnn nnnnnnnnnn nnnnnnnnnn
     4561 nnnnnnnnnn nnnnnnnnnn nnnnnnnnnn nnnnnnnnnn nnnnnnnnnn nnnnnnnnnn
     4621 nnnnnnnnnn nnnnnnnnnn nnnnnnnnnn nnnnnnnnnn nnnnnnnnnn nncnnnnnnn
     4681 nnnnnnnnnn nnnnnnnnnn nnnnnnnnnn nnnnnnnnnn nnnnnnnnnn nnnnnnnnnn
     4741 nnnnnnnnnn nnnnnnnnnn nnnnnnnnnn nnnnnnnnnn nnnnnnnnnn nnnnnnnnnn
     4801 nnnnnnnnnn nnnncctttg acgttggagt ccacgttctt taatagtgga ctcttgttcc
     4861 aaactggaac aacactcaac cctatctcgg gctattcttt tgatttataa gggattttgc
     4921 cgatttcggc ctattggtta aaaaatgagc tgatttaaca aaaatttaac gcgaatttta
     4981 acaaaatatt aacgtttaca attttatggt gcactctcag tacaatctgc tctgatgccg
     5041 catagttaag ccagccccga cacccgccaa cacccgctga cgcgccctga cgggcttgtc
     5101 tgctcccggc atccgcttac agacaagctg tgaccgtctc cgggagctgc atgtgtcaga
     5161 ggttttcacc gtcatcaccg aaacgcgcga gacgaaaggg cctcgtgata cgcctatttt
     5221 tataggttaa tgtcatgata ataatggttt cttagacgtc aggtggcact tttcggggaa
     5281 atgtgcgcgg aacccctatt tgtttatttt tctaaataca ttcaaatatg tatccgctca
     5341 tgagacaata accctgataa atgcttcaat aatattgaaa aaggaagagt atgagtattc
     5401 aacatttccg tgtcgccctt attccctttt ttgcggcatt ttgccttcct gtttttgctc
     5461 acccagaaac gctggtgaaa gtaaaagatg ctgaagatca gttgggtgca cgagtgggtt
     5521 acatcgaact ggatctcaac agcggtaaga tccttgagag ttttcgcccc gaagaacgtt
     5581 ttccaatgat gagcactttt aaagttctgc tatgtggcgc ggtattatcc cgtattgacg
     5641 ccgggcaaga gcaactcggt cgccgcatac actattctca gaatgacttg gttgagtact
     5701 caccagtcac agaaaagcat cttacggatg gcatgacagt aagagaatta tgcagtgctg
     5761 ccataaccat gagtgataac actgcggcca acttacttct gacaacgatc ggaggaccga
     5821 aggagctaac cgcttttttg cacaacatgg gggatcatgt aactcgcctt gatcgttggg
     5881 aaccggagct gaatgaagcc ataccaaacg acgagcgtga caccacgatg cctgtagcaa
     5941 tggcaacaac gttgcgcaaa ctattaactg gcgaactact tactctagct tcccggcaac
     6001 aattaataga ctggatggag gcggataaag ttgcaggacc acttctgcgc tcggcccttc
     6061 cggctggctg gtttattgct gataaatctg gagccggtga gcgtgggtct cgcggtatca
     6121 ttgcagcact ggggccagat ggtaagccct cccgtatcgt agttatctac acgacgggga
     6181 gtcaggcaac tatggatgaa cgaaatagac agatcgctga gataggtgcc tcactgatta
     6241 agcattggta actgtcagac caagtttact catatatact ttagattgat ttaaaacttc
     6301 atttttaatt taaaaggatc taggtgaaga tcctttttga taatctcatg accaaaatcc
     6361 cttaacgtga gttttcgttc cactgagcgt cagaccccgt agaaaagatc aaaggatctt
     6421 cttgagatcc tttttttctg cgcgtaatct gctgcttgca aacaaaaaaa ccaccgctac
     6481 cagcggtggt ttgtttgccg gatcaagagc taccaactct ttttccgaag gtaactggct
     6541 tcagcagagc gcagatacca aatactgtcc ttctagtgta gccgtagtta ggccaccact
     6601 tcaagaactc tgtagcaccg cctacatacc tcgctctgct aatcctgtta ccagtggctg
     6661 ctgccagtgg cgataagtcg tgtcttaccg ggttggactc aagacgatag ttaccggata
     6721 aggcgcagcg gtcgggctga acggggggtt cgtgcacaca gcccagcttg gagcgaacga
     6781 cctacaccga actgagatac ctacagcgtg agctatgaga aagcgccacg cttcccgaag
     6841 ggagaaaggc ggacaggtat ccggtaagcg gcagggtcgg aacaggagag cgcacgaggg
     6901 agcttccagg gggaaacgcc tggtatcttt atagtcctgt cgggtttcgc cacctctgac
     6961 ttgagcgtcg atttttgtga tgctcgtcag gggggcggag cctatggaaa aacgccagca
     7021 acgcggcctt tttacggttc ctggcctttt gctggccttt tgctcacatg t
//
