[The description below was written by a language model from this plasmid's Addgene catalogue record and the feature table of its GenBank file.]
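Description:
pOTTC292 - pAAV EF1a floxed hChR2(H134R)-EYFP is an AAV transfer plasmid for mammalian expression, built for "Cre-off" control of an optogenetic actuator. It derives from a double-floxed inverted ORF (DIO) channelrhodopsin AAV backbone. The inverted cassette was removed and replaced, by ligation-independent cloning, with a forward-oriented hChR2-EYFP open reading frame flanked by a loxP site on each side. The plasmid is maintained in bacteria through a high-copy ColE1/pUC-type origin and an ampicillin resistance gene (beta-lactamase), and it also carries an f1 phage origin. The catalogue lists a total size of 7266 bp, whereas the held sequence record is 7071 bp; the record does not explain this difference.

The expression unit sits between two AAV2 inverted terminal repeats, which direct replication and packaging of the intervening DNA into AAV particles. The human EF-1-alpha promoter, including its first intron, provides strong constitutive transcription. It is followed by a loxP site, a Kozak sequence, and the coding sequence for the H134R mutant of the Chlamydomonas reinhardtii channelrhodopsin-2 N-terminal fragment, a blue light-activated cation channel. EYFP is fused to the C terminus so that expressing cells can be seen by fluorescence. A second loxP site follows the fusion, then a WPRE that enhances transcript expression and a human growth hormone polyadenylation signal.

The stated design is that recombination between the flanking loxP sites deletes the coding sequence. Cells lacking Cre therefore express ChR2-EYFP, while Cre-expressing cells excise it and lose expression. This allows light-driven activation to be restricted to the Cre-negative population in a targeted region. The associated publication compares serotonergic and nonserotonergic dorsal raphe projection neurons.
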