Addgene plasmid #50834: pOTTC292 - pAAV EF1a floxed hChR2(H134R)-EYFP
Purpose: An AAV packaging vector that expresses channel rhodopsin 2 (H134R) (fused to EYFP) under the EF1a promoter, which can be deactivated (deleted) by recombination between the flanking loxP sites.
Depositing lab: Brandon Harvey. Depositing organization: National Institute on Drug Abuse (NIDA). Publication: Serotonergic versus nonserotonergic dorsal raphe projection neurons: differential participation in reward circuitry. McDevitt RA, Tiran-Cappello A, Shen H, Balderas I, Britt JP, Marino RAM, Chung SL, Richie CT, Harvey BK, Bonci A. Cell Rep. 2014 Sep 25;8(6):1857-1869. doi: 10.1016/j.celrep.2014.08.037. Epub 2014 Sep 18. PubMed 25242321.
Backbone
  Vector backbone: Addgene 20298
  Backbone manufacturer: Karl Deisseroth
  Backbone size w/o insert (bp): 5500
  Total vector size (bp): 7266
  Modifications to backbone: Removed double floxed inverted open reading frame (hChR2-EYFP) using KpnI and EcoRI digestion. Used In-Fusion cloning to recombine backbone with PCR-based insert (KpnI-loxP-hChR2-EYFP-loxP-EcoRI).
  Vector type: Mammalian Expression, AAV, Cre/Lox
Growth in bacteria
  Bacterial resistance: Ampicillin, 100 μg/mL
  Growth temperature: 30°C
  Growth strain: Stbl3
  Copy number: High Copy
Gene/Insert
  Gene/Insert name: hChR2 (H134R) (alt name: Channel Rhodopsin 2)
  Species: C. reinhardtii
  Mutation: H134R
  GenBank ID: EF474017
  Promoter: EF1a
  Tag / fusion protein: EYFP (C terminal on insert)
  Cloning method: Ligation Independent Cloning
  Sequencing primers: 5′ EF1a_F1; 3′ WPRE_R1
Resource information
  A portion of this plasmid was derived from a plasmid made by: The ORF for hChR2-EYFP, and the AAV vector backbone was obtained from Karl Deisseroth, but is also available from Addgene (Plasmid 20298).
Terms and licenses: Academic/Nonprofit Terms; Industry Terms: Not Available to Industry
How to cite: pOTTC292 - pAAV EF1a floxed hChR2(H134R)-EYFP was a gift from Brandon Harvey (Addgene plasmid # 50834 ; http://n2t.net/addgene:50834 ; RRID:Addgene_50834)
