>Addgene plasmid #50834 | pOTTC292 - pAAV EF1a floxed hChR2(H134R)-EYFP | addgene partial sequence | sequence record 97133 | EF1a-F 5'-TCAAGCCTCAGACAGTGGTTC-3'
GGTGTCGTGAGGTACCATAACTTCGTATAGCATACATTATACGAAGTTATGCTAGCCACCATGGACTATG
GCGGCGCTTTGTCTGCCGTCGGACGCGAACTTTTGTTCGTTACTAATCCTGTGGTGGTGAACGGGTCCGT
CCTGGTCCCTGAGGATCAATGTTACTGTGCCGGATGGATTGAATCTCGCGGCACGAACGGCGCTCAGACC
GCGTCAAATGTCCTGCAGTGGCTTGCAGCAGGATTCAGCATTTTGCTGCTGATGTTCTATGCCTACCAAA
CCTGGAAATCTACATGCGGCTGGGAGGAGATCTATGTGTGCGCCATTGAAATGGTTAAGGTGATTCTCGA
GTTCTTTTTTGAGTTTAAGAATCCCTCTATGCTCTACCTTGCCACAGGACACCGGGTGCAGTGGCTGCGC
TATGCAGAGTGGCTGCTCACTTGTCCTGTCATCCTTATCCGCCTGA
