>Addgene plasmid #50834 | pOTTC292 - pAAV EF1a floxed hChR2(H134R)-EYFP | addgene partial sequence | sequence record 97135 | YFP-rev-primer 5'-CTGCAGGCCGTAGCCGAAGG-3'
GGCACGGGCAGCTTGCCGGTGGTGCAGATGAACTTCAGGGTCAGCTTGCCGTAGGTGGCATCGCCCTCGC
CCTCGCCGGACACGCTGAACTTGTGGCCGTTTACGTCGCCGTCCAGCTCGACCAGGATGGGCACCACCCC
GGTGAACAGCTCCTCGCCCTTGCTCACCATGGTGGCGGCCGCTGGCACGGCTCCGGCCTCGGCTTCGTCT
TCGACGAGAGTCTCGACCTCGATCTCCGTTCCGCCGATGTTCAGTTTGGTGGTTTTGCGGATATCTCCGT
GAATCAATATGTGCTCGTGGATCAGGACGCGCAGGTAGTGTCCCAACAACCCCCAACAATTTTTACTCAT
CAGATCAATAATCGTGTGACCTACGGTGGAGCCATAGACGCTCAGGACGCCAAAACCTTCGGGCCCCAAA
ATGAAGAGAATTGGGAACATACCCCAGCTCACGAAAAACAGCCATGCCATGCCGGTCACGACCTGGCGGC
ACCGACCCTTTGGCACAGTATGATAACCCTCGATATATGCTTTGGCGGCGTGAAAAAATGTGTTCGCGCC
ATAGCACAATCCAAGACAAAAGAAGATGACTTTAACATAGCCGGTTGCCATGGCGCTGGTAGCCCCCCAC
ACGATAGTCCCGATGTCTGAGACAAGGAGTCCCATGGTTCTCCTGCTGTAGTCGTTGCTCAGGCCGGTGA
GGTTGCTCAGGCGGATAAGGATGACAGGACAAGTGAGCAGCCACTCTGCATAGCGCAGCCACTGCACCCG
GTGTCCTGTGGCAAGGTAGAGCATAGAGGGATTCTTAAACTCAAAA
