>Addgene plasmid #50834 | pOTTC292 - pAAV EF1a floxed hChR2(H134R)-EYFP | addgene partial sequence | sequence record 98090 | WPRE-R 5'-CATAGCGTAAAAGGAGCAACA-3'
GTCAATCTTTCACAAATTTTGTAATCCAGAGGTTGATTATCGATAAGCTTGATATCGAATTCATAACTTC
GTATAATGTATGCTATACGAAGTTATGGCGCGCCTTACTTGTACAGCTCGTCCATGCCGAGAGTGATCCC
GGCGGCGGTCACGAACTCCAGCAGGACCATGTGATCGCGCTTCTCGTTGGGGTCTTTGCTCAGGGCGGAC
TGGTAGCTCAGGTAGTGGTTGTCGGGCAGCAGCACGGGGCCGTCGCCGATGGGGGTGTTCTGCTGGTAGT
GGTCGGCGAGCTGCACGCTGCCGTCCTCGATGTTGTGGCGGATCTTGAAGTTCACCTTGATGCCGTTCTT
CTGCTTGTCGGCCATGATATAGACGTTGTGGCTGTTGTAGTTGTACTCCAGCTTGTGCCCCAGGATGTTG
CCGTCCTCCTTGAAGTCGATGCCCTTCAGCTCGATGCGGTTCACCAGGGTGTCGCCCTCGAACTTCACCT
CGGCGCGGGTCTTGTAGTTGCCGTCGTCCTTGAAGAAGATGGTGCGCTCCTGGACGTAGCCTTCGGGCAT
GGCGGACTTGAAGAAGTCGTGCTGCTTCATGTGGTCGGGGTAGCGGGCGAAGCACTGCAGGCCGTAGCCG
AAGGTGGTCACGAGGGTGGGCCAGGGCACGGGCAGCTTGCCGGTGGTGCAGATGAACTTCAGGGTCAGCT
TGCCGTAGGTGGCATCGCCCTCGCCCTCGCCGGACACGCTGAACTTGTGGCCGTTTACGTCGCCGTCCAG
CTCGACCAGGATGGGCACCACCCCGGTGAACAGCTCCTCGCCCTTGC
