>Addgene plasmid #50834 | pOTTC292 - pAAV EF1a floxed hChR2(H134R)-EYFP | addgene partial sequence | sequence record 98091 | ChR2-F 5'-CACGGAGATATCCGCAAAAC-3'
TCGGCGGAACGGAGATCGAGGTCGAGACTCTCGTCGAAGACGAAGCCGAGGCCGGAGCCGTGCCAGCGGC
CGCCACCATGGTGAGCAAGGGCGAGGAGCTGTTCACCGGGGTGGTGCCCATCCTGGTCGAGCTGGACGGC
GACGTAAACGGCCACAAGTTCAGCGTGTCCGGCGAGGGCGAGGGCGATGCCACCTACGGCAAGCTGACCC
TGAAGTTCATCTGCACCACCGGCAAGCTGCCCGTGCCCTGGCCCACCCTCGTGACCACCTTCGGCTACGG
CCTGCAGTGCTTCGCCCGCTACCCCGACCACATGAAGCAGCACGACTTCTTCAAGTCCGCCATGCCCGAA
GGCTACGTCCAGGAGCGCACCATCTTCTTCAAGGACGACGGCAACTACAAGACCCGCGCCGAGGTGAAGT
TCGAGGGCGACACCCTGGTGAACCGCATCGAGCTGAAGGGCATCGACTTCAAGGAGGACGGCAACATCCT
GGGGCACAAGCTGGAGTACAACTACAACAGCCACAACGTCTATATCATGGCCGACAAGCAGAAGAACGGC
ATCAAGGTGAACTTCAAGATCCGCCACAACATCGAGGACGGCAGCGTGCAGCTCGCCGACCACTACCAGC
AGAACACCCCCATCGGCGACGGCCCCGTGCTGCTGCCCGACAACCACTACCTGAGCTACCAGTCCGCCCT
GAGCAAAGACCCCAACGAGAAGCGCGATCACATGGTCCTGCTGGAGTTCGTGACCGCCGCCGGGATCACT
CTCGGCATGGACGAGCTGTACAAGTAAGGCGCGCCATAACTTCGTATAGCATACATTATACGAAGTTATG
AATTCGATATCAAGCTTATCGATAATCAACCTCTGGATTACA
